Addgene plasmid #186634: pJMH021
Purpose: (Empty Backbone) contains homology arms for the NSI (NIES39_Q01230) locus of Arthrospira platensis
Depositing lab: Adam Arkin. Depositing organization: University of California, Berkeley. Publication: Acetaminophen production in the edible, filamentous cyanobacterium Arthrospira platensis. Hilzinger JM, Friedline S, Sivanandan D, Cheng YF, Yamazaki S, Clark DS, Skerker JM, Arkin AP. Biotechnol Bioeng. 2025 Jan;122(1):44-52. doi: 10.1002/bit.28858. Epub 2024 Oct 11. PubMed 39392130.
Backbone
  Vector backbone: pUC57
  Backbone manufacturer: Genscript
  Backbone size (bp): 2710
  Vector type: Bacterial Expression, Synthetic Biology
Growth in bacteria
  Bacterial resistance: Ampicillin, 100 μg/mL
  Growth temperature: 37°C
  Growth strain: DH5alpha
  Copy number: Unknown
Resource information
  A portion of this plasmid was derived from a plasmid made by: Genscript Corp.
Terms and licenses: Academic/Nonprofit Terms; Industry Terms: Not Available to Industry
Depositor comments: Please visit https://www.biorxiv.org/content/10.1101/2022.06.30.498297v1 for bioRxiv preprint.
How to cite: pJMH021 was a gift from Adam Arkin (Addgene plasmid # 186634 ; http://n2t.net/addgene:186634 ; RRID:Addgene_186634)
