[The description below was written by a language model from this plasmid's Addgene catalogue record and pLannotate feature annotations shown in this document.]
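Description:
pJMH021 is an empty integration backbone built on the commercial cloning vector pUC57, designed for synthetic biology work in the edible, filamentous cyanobacterium Arthrospira platensis. It carries homology arms matching the NSI locus (NIES39_Q01230) of A. platensis, so that cargo cloned between the arms can be delivered to that chromosomal site by homologous recombination. The plasmid is maintained in E. coli through the high-copy ColE1/pUC-type origin of replication and is selected with ampicillin via the β-lactamase gene (AmpR) driven by its native bla promoter. The sequenced record is 4,636 nt against a stated 2,710 bp backbone, which leaves roughly 1.9 kb of added sequence.

The automated feature table mostly recognises pUC57 scaffold elements: the lac promoter with its operator and CAP binding site, a lacZα fragment interrupted by the insertion, and small remnants of lacI, bom and rop that carry no meaningful function here. The stretch between the lacZα fragment and the lac operator is almost entirely unannotated and is presumably where the Arthrospira homology arms sit. The only hit in it is a short fragment resembling a cyanobacterial shikimate dehydrogenase gene (aroE), matched by homology to a Nostoc protein, which likely reflects genomic sequence within or beside one arm. No cyanobacterial selection marker, promoter or expression cassette is annotated, and the record does not describe a cloning site or how cargo is inserted. As an empty backbone, it serves as the starting point for constructs that integrate genes at the NSI locus. The associated publication concerns engineering A. platensis for acetaminophen production.
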