Features (pLannotate 1.2.2; 11 found; start..end, strand, type, name):
    137..236     +  misc_feature   bom (fragment): basis of mobility region from pBR322
    242..396     -  CDS            lacZα (fragment): LacZα fragment of β-galactosidase; lacZ fragment
    381..506     +  CDS            aroE (fragment): AROE_NOSS1 - Protein inferred from homology: Swiss-Prot protein existence level 3. Involved in the biosynthesis of the chorismate, which leads to the biosynthesis of aromatic amino acids. Catalyzes the reversible NADPH linked reduction of 3-dehydroshikimate (DHSA) to yield shikimate (SA). From Nostoc sp. (strain PCC 7120 / SAG 25.82 / UTEX 2576).
   2439..2455    -  protein_bind   lac operator: The lac repressor binds to the lac operator to inhibit transcription in E. coli. This inhibition can be relieved by adding lactose or isopropyl-β-D-thiogalactopyranoside (IPTG). lac repressor encoded by lacI
   2463..2493    -  promoter       lac promoter: promoter for the E. coli lac operon
   2508..2529    -  protein_bind   CAP binding site: CAP binding activates transcription in the presence of cAMP. E. coli catabolite activator protein
   2542..2634    -  CDS            lacI (fragment): lac repressor; lacI; The lac repressor binds to the lac operator to inhibit transcription in E. coli. This inhibition can be relieved by adding lactose or isopropyl-β-D-thiogalactopyranoside (IPTG).
   2817..3405    -  rep_origin     ori: high-copy-number ColE1/pMB1/pBR322/pUC origin of replication
   3576..4436    -  CDS            AmpR: β-lactamase; bla; confers resistance to ampicillin, carbenicillin, and related antibiotics
   4437..4541    -  promoter       AmpR promoter: bla
   4636..35      +  CDS            rop (fragment) (across the origin): Rop protein, which maintains plasmids at low copy number; rop
>Addgene plasmid #186634 | pJMH021 | addgene full sequence | sequence record 377057 | Addgene NGS Result
TCGCGCGTTTCGGTGATGACGGTGAAAACCTCTGACACATGCAGCTCCCGGAGACGGTCACAGCTTGTCT
GTAAGCGGATGCCGGGAGCAGACAAGCCCGTCAGGGCGCGTCAGCGGGTGTTGGCGGGTGTCGGGGCTGG
CTTAACTATGCGGCATCAGAGCAGATTGTACTGAGAGTGCACCATATGCGGTGTGAAATACCGCACAGAT
GCGTAAGGAGAAAATACCGCATCAGGCGCCATTCGCCATTCAGGCTGCGCAACTGTTGGGAAGGGCGATC
GGTGCGGGCCTCTTCGCTATTACGCCAGCTGGCGAAAGGGGGATGTGCTGCAAGGCGATTAAGTTGGGTA
ACGCCAGGGTTTTCCCAGTCACGACGTTGTAAAACGACGGCCAGTGGTGCTGTGGCGATCGATGGCTTAG
AAATGCTGATTCAACAAGGAGCCGCCGCCCTGGAAATTTGGCTACAACAACCCATCCCGATCTCAGTCAT
GCGTCAATCTTTAATCATTGATAATTGATCATTCATAATTGAGCTATAATCGTGGGGGAGGGTTTGGCTG
TTAATTGTCAATTCCCCAGGAATGTTTTGTTGAACCTGCCCCTGGGGAATGGTGCAGTAGTACCGACAGA
CTAAGACCCTAGCAAGTATTTTTAGGTACAATTTACATATTAAGCATTAATACTCTGGGGATGAATTTAT
GATAACCCTATATATTGTCTGTCTAACGGTGGGTGGAGTATGTGTCATATTAGCCGCTGTGGAGGGATTA
GACGGTGTAGAGTTTGAGGGCGAATTTGATAGCGATGTAGAATTAGAACATGGCAGGGGTGAGACCGAAA
ACCAGCCCAGCTATAGATCCAAAAGAAAAAATCTGCGGTTAAGGCTGCCTTTTGGGAGTGTGCGCTTCTG
GACTTTTGGGGTGTGCTTTTTTGGGTTGACCGGAACAATTATGTCAGTTTTGAACCCCGACTTAACCCCG
GCTTTTGTGGCTACAGCAGCGATCGCTATTGGGGTGTCCTGCGGAACCGCTGTCGTGTGGGTCTTTGATA
TTCTGCGATCGCAACAAGCTAACAGTTTAGTTCAATCCCATGATTTAATTGGTCTATGGGCCACCGTGGA
AATTCCCTTTAATCGAGACAGTCGTGGAAAAGTACGCCTCAGCGCCGGAGGGTCGGTGCTGTATTTGAGC
GCAATTACTGAAGAAAATCAGGAATTTTCCCAGGGCGATCGCGTTTTTGTGGTAGGAATGGAGAAAAATA
AAGTTTTGGTGGTCTCAGAAGCATCCTTCGGAGTCTCAGAAGCATAATCGACAAGTCCCAAGTCAGGGTA
AGCGGTAGTAGAGATCCGACATTTCACCTTTTAAATGTTTGCTCAAACCCTTTTGGGGGAAAAACTCTAG
ATCAATTTGATGGCAACCAAACACAGGTACAGGAATTATGGAAATTATCATCGCCTTATTAGCAGCCCTG
GGTTTAGGAACCGGAGCGACTGTATTTATTATCCGCAATCTCTACTATATTTGTCAGCCTAGCGAAGTGT
TGATTTTTGCCGGAGGTCGTCGCCCTACACAAGATGATCGCACTGTGGGATATCGCCTGGTGAAAGGTGG
TAGCAGCATTCGGACACCCCTGCTAGAACAAGCCTTTCACATGGATTTAACCAATATGATTATTGAGTTA
AAGGTGGCTAATGCTTACTCGAAAGGAGGCATTCCTTTACAGGTTGATGGGGTGGCGAATATTAAAATTG
CTGGGGAAGAACCCACAATTCATAATGCGATCGAGCGTTTGTTGGGGAAAACTCGCCAGGAAATTGAACG
CATTGCTAAAGATACCCTGGAAGGAAACCTGCGCGGGGTATTAGCCAGCCTTACTCCTGAACAGGTTAAT
GGGGATAAATTGGCTTTTGCTAAAAGTCTCCTCGAAGAAGCTGAGGATGACTTAGAACAACTGGGGCTGA
TTTTAGATACTCTCCAAATTCAAAATATTTCTGATGACGTGGGATATCTTGACTCCATCGGACGACAACA
ACGGGCGGAATTGTTTAGAGATTCTCGTGTCGCTGAAGCACAAGCTAAGGCTGATGCTGCTATCCGTACT
GCGGAAAATCATAAAATGACTCAGTTGAAAAAGTTGGAAACTGAGGTAGAGGTATCTAAGGCGGAAGCTG
AACGCCGGGTGGCTGATGCTATGACTAAACGGGCGGCGGTGGTAGCAGAGTCGGAGTCGGAAACAGCGGC
TGAGGTGGCTAGGACTCAGGCTGAGGTCTCTGTTCAAAAAGAAAGGATTAAGCAGGTAGAACAGCAACTA
CAAGCTGATGTGGTCGCACCAGCAGAGGCGGAATGTAAAAAGGCGATCGCTAGGGCGCGGGGGGATGCTG
CCCAAATTATTGAAGATGGGATGGCGTAATCATGGTCATAGCTGTTTCCTGTGTGAAATTGTTATCCGCT
CACAATTCCACACAACATACGAGCCGGAAGCATAAAGTGTAAAGCCTGGGGTGCCTAATGAGTGAGCTAA
CTCACATTAATTGCGTTGCGCTCACTGCCCGCTTTCCAGTCGGGAAACCTGTCGTGCCAGCTGCATTAAT
GAATCGGCCAACGCGCGGGGAGAGGCGGTTTGCGTATTGGGCGCTCTTCCGCTTCCTCGCTCACTGACTC
GCTGCGCTCGGTCGTTCGGCTGCGGCGAGCGGTATCAGCTCACTCAAAGGCGGTAATACGGTTATCCACA
GAATCAGGGGATAACGCAGGAAAGAACATGTGAGCAAAAGGCCAGCAAAAGGCCAGGAACCGTAAAAAGG
CCGCGTTGCTGGCGTTTTTCCATAGGCTCCGCCCCCCTGACGAGCATCACAAAAATCGACGCTCAAGTCA
GAGGTGGCGAAACCCGACAGGACTATAAAGATACCAGGCGTTTCCCCCTGGAAGCTCCCTCGTGCGCTCT
CCTGTTCCGACCCTGCCGCTTACCGGATACCTGTCCGCCTTTCTCCCTTCGGGAAGCGTGGCGCTTTCTC
ATAGCTCACGCTGTAGGTATCTCAGTTCGGTGTAGGTCGTTCGCTCCAAGCTGGGCTGTGTGCACGAACC
CCCCGTTCAGCCCGACCGCTGCGCCTTATCCGGTAACTATCGTCTTGAGTCCAACCCGGTAAGACACGAC
TTATCGCCACTGGCAGCAGCCACTGGTAACAGGATTAGCAGAGCGAGGTATGTAGGCGGTGCTACAGAGT
TCTTGAAGTGGTGGCCTAACTACGGCTACACTAGAAGAACAGTATTTGGTATCTGCGCTCTGCTGAAGCC
AGTTACCTTCGGAAAAAGAGTTGGTAGCTCTTGATCCGGCAAACAAACCACCGCTGGTAGCGGTGGTTTT
TTTGTTTGCAAGCAGCAGATTACGCGCAGAAAAAAAGGATCTCAAGAAGATCCTTTGATCTTTTCTACGG
GGTCTGACGCTCAGTGGAACGAAAACTCACGTTAAGGGATTTTGGTCATGAGATTATCAAAAAGGATCTT
CACCTAGATCCTTTTAAATTAAAAATGAAGTTTTAAATCAATCTAAAGTATATATGAGTAAACTTGGTCT
GACAGTTACCAATGCTTAATCAGTGAGGCACCTATCTCAGCGATCTGTCTATTTCGTTCATCCATAGTTG
CCTGACTCCCCGTCGTGTAGATAACTACGATACGGGAGGGCTTACCATCTGGCCCCAGTGCTGCAATGAT
ACCGCGAGACCCACGCTCACCGGCTCCAGATTTATCAGCAATAAACCAGCCAGCCGGAAGGGCCGAGCGC
AGAAGTGGTCCTGCAACTTTATCCGCCTCCATCCAGTCTATTAATTGTTGCCGGGAAGCTAGAGTAAGTA
GTTCGCCAGTTAATAGTTTGCGCAACGTTGTTGCCATTGCTACAGGCATCGTGGTGTCACGCTCGTCGTT
TGGTATGGCTTCATTCAGCTCCGGTTCCCAACGATCAAGGCGAGTTACATGATCCCCCATGTTGTGCAAA
AAAGCGGTTAGCTCCTTCGGTCCTCCGATCGTTGTCAGAAGTAAGTTGGCCGCAGTGTTATCACTCATGG
TTATGGCAGCACTGCATAATTCTCTTACTGTCATGCCATCCGTAAGATGCTTTTCTGTGACTGGTGAGTA
CTCAACCAAGTCATTCTGAGAATAGTGTATGCGGCGACCGAGTTGCTCTTGCCCGGCGTCAATACGGGAT
AATACCGCGCCACATAGCAGAACTTTAAAAGTGCTCATCATTGGAAAACGTTCTTCGGGGCGAAAACTCT
CAAGGATCTTACCGCTGTTGAGATCCAGTTCGATGTAACCCACTCGTGCACCCAACTGATCTTCAGCATC
TTTTACTTTCACCAGCGTTTCTGGGTGAGCAAAAACAGGAAGGCAAAATGCCGCAAAAAAGGGAATAAGG
GCGACACGGAAATGTTGAATACTCATACTCTTCCTTTTTCAATATTATTGAAGCATTTATCAGGGTTATT
GTCTCATGAGCGGATACATATTTGAATGTATTTAGAAAAATAAACAAATAGGGGTTCCGCGCACATTTCC
CCGAAAAGTGCCACCTGACGTCTAAGAAACCATTATTATCATGACATTAACCTATAAAAATAGGCGTATC
ACGAGGCCCTTTCGTC
